>Addgene plasmid #47414 | Intersectin I SH3 B domain (human) | addgene partial sequence | sequence record 68328 | pGEX5
AATCGGATCTGGTTCCGCGTGGATCCCCGGAATTCGGTGAAAAGGTGGAGGGGCTACAAGCTCAAGCCCT
ATATCCTTGGAGAGCCAAAAAAGACAACCACTTAAATTTTAACAAAAATGATGTCATCACCGTCCTGGAA
CAGCAAGACATGTGGTGGTTTGGAGAAGTTCAAGGTCAGAAGGGTTGGTTCCCCAAGTCTTACGTGAAAC
TCATTTCAGGGCCCATAAGGAAGTCTACAAGCTGACTCGAGCGGCCGCATCGTGACTGACTGACGATCTG
CCTCGCGCGTTTCGGTGATGACGGTGAAAACCTCTGACACATGCAGCTCCCGGAGACGGTCACAGCTTGT
CTGTAAGCGGATGCCGGGAGCAGACAAGCCCGTCAGGGCGCGTCAGCGGGTGTTGGCGGGTGTCGGGGCG
CAGCCATGACCCAGTCACGTAGCGATAGCGGAGTGTATAATTCTTGAAGACGAAAGGGCCTCGTGATACG
CCTATTTTTATAGGTTAATGTCATGATAATAATGGTTTCTTAGACGTCAGGTGGCACTTTTCGGGGAAAT
GTGCGCGGAACCCCTATTTGTTTATTTTTCTAAATACATTCAAATATGTATCCGCTCATGAGACAATAAC
CCTGATAAATGCTTCAATAATATTGAAAAAGGAAGAGTATGAGTATTCAACATTTCCGTGTCGCCCTTAT
TCCCTTTTTTGCGGCATTTTGCCTTCCTGTTTTTGCTCACCCAGAAACGCTGGTGAAAGTAAAAGATGCT
GAAGATCAGTTGGGTGCACGAGTGGGTTACATCGAACTGGATCTCAACAGCGGTAAGATCCTTGAGAGTT
TTCGCCCCGAAGAACGTTTTCCAATGATGAGCACTTTTAAAGTTCTGCTATGTGGCGCGGTATTATCCCG
TGTTG
