[The description below was written by a language model from this plasmid's Addgene catalogue record.]
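Description:
Intersectin I SH3 B domain (human) is a bacterial expression plasmid built on the pGEX-4T1 backbone (about 5 kb without insert), designed to produce a GST fusion protein in E. coli. It is maintained as a high-copy plasmid under ampicillin selection. No feature table is provided, so the origin of replication and other backbone elements are not itemised in the record. Vectors of the pGEX-4T series generally carry a pBR322-type origin, the lacI repressor gene for control of the promoter, and a thrombin cleavage site between GST and the cloning site.

The insert is a fragment of human ITSN1 (intersectin 1, also known as ITSN, SH3D1A or SH3P17) restricted to the second of the protein's five Src homology 3 domains, SH3 domain B. It is fused downstream of the backbone-encoded glutathione S-transferase, giving an N-terminal GST tag. Expression is driven by the tac promoter, a hybrid trp/lac promoter that is inducible with IPTG. The exact residue boundaries of the domain and the cloning method are not stated.

Intersectin is an adaptor protein with two Eps15 homology domains and five SH3 domains. Isolating a single SH3 domain as a GST fusion allows it to be purified on glutathione resin. The purified protein is suited to pull-down, overlay or peptide-binding assays that identify proline-rich ligands and compare the binding specificity of domain B with the other SH3 domains, although the record does not spell out specific applications.
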