Addgene plasmid #47414: Intersectin I SH3 B domain (human)
Depositing lab: Peter McPherson. Depositing organization: McGill University. Publication: Intersectin, a novel adaptor protein with two Eps15 homology and five Src homology 3 domains. Yamabhai M, Hoffman NG, Hardison NL, McPherson PS, Castagnoli L, Cesareni G, Kay BK. J Biol Chem. 1998 Nov 20;273(47):31401-7. 10.1074/jbc.273.47.31401 PubMed 9813051.
Backbone
  Vector backbone: pGEX-4T1
  Backbone size w/o insert (bp): 5000
  Vector type: Bacterial Expression
Growth in bacteria
  Bacterial resistance: Ampicillin, 100 μg/mL
  Growth temperature: 37°C
  Growth strain: DH5alpha
  Copy number: High Copy
Gene/Insert
  Gene/Insert name: Intersectin SH3 domain B (alt name: Intersectin)
  Species: H. sapiens (human)
  Mutation: only SH3 domain B
  Entrez Gene: ITSN1 (a.k.a. ITSN, SH3D1A, SH3P17)
  Promoter: tac
  Tag / fusion protein: GST (N terminal on backbone)
  Cloning method: Unknown
  Sequencing primers: 5′ pGEX5'; 3′ pGEX3'
Terms and licenses: Academic/Nonprofit Terms; Industry Terms: Not Available to Industry
How to cite: Intersectin I SH3 B domain (human) was a gift from Peter McPherson (Addgene plasmid # 47414 ; http://n2t.net/addgene:47414 ; RRID:Addgene_47414)
